>Addgene plasmid #15538 | Dlx5 | addgene partial sequence | sequence record 22006 | T3 5'-GCAATTAACCCTCACTAAAGG-3'
GTATCCGATAAGCTTGATGGGAGCTATGACAGGAGTGTTTGACAGAAGAGTCCCAAGCATCCGATCCGGC
GACTTCCAAGCTCCGTTCCCGACGTCCGCCGCCATGCACCACCCGTCTCAGGAATCGCCAACTTTGCCCG
AGTCCTCGGCCACCGATTCTGACTACTACAGTCCCGCGGGGGCCGCCCCGCACGGCTACTGCTCTCCTAC
CTCTGCTTCTTATGGCAAAGCGCTCAACCCCTACCAGTACCAGTACCACGGCGTGAACGGCTCCGCAGCC
GGCTACCCGGCCAAGGCTTATGCCGACTACGGCTACCACCCCTACCACCAGTACGGCGGCGCCTACAACC
GCGTCCCGAGTGCCACCAGCCAGCCAGAGAAAGAAGTGGCGGAGCCAGAGGTGAGGATGGTGAATGGTAA
ACCAAAGAAAGTTCGTAAACCCAGGACTATTTATTCCAGCTTTCAGCTGGCCGCTTTACAGAGAAGGTTT
CAGAAGACTCAGTACCTCGCCCTGCCAGAACGCGCGGAGTTGGCCGCCTCTCTAGGACTGACGCAAACAC
AGGTGAAAATCTGGTTTCAGAACAAAAGATCCAAGATCAAGAAGATCATGAAAAACGGGGAGATGCCCCC
GGAGCACAGTCCCAGCTCCAGCGACCCTATGGCGTGTAACTCGCCACAGT
