>Addgene plasmid #15538 | Dlx5 | addgene partial sequence | sequence record 22007 | T7 5'-TAATACGACTCACTATAGGG-3'
TGGCGGGCGCTCTAGATAGCCCATCTAATAAAGCGTCCCGGAGGCCAGTGCCAGCGGGTGCTGCAAGGAG
CCCGGCGGTGGCAGGTGGGAATTGATTGAGCTGGCTGCGCTTGGGTACCAGGAAGCCGAGTTCTCCAGGT
AGCTGGACGCGGGGGACTGGTTGGAGGTCGGAGGGTGGGCATGAGGGTGGTGGCTGAGAGAGCGGGATGA
GCCCTGGGGCTCCCACACCGCTGGTGACTGTGGCGAGTTACACGCCATAGGGTCGCTGGAGCTGGGACTG
TGCTCCGGGGGCATCTCCCCGTTTTTCATGATCTTCTTGATCTTGGATCTTTTGTTCTGAAACCAGATTT
TCACCTGTGTTTGCGTCAGTCCTAGAGAGGCGGCCAACTCCGCGCGTTCTGGCAGGGCGAGGTACTGAGT
CTTCTGAAACCTTCTCTGTAAAGCGGCCAGCTGAAAGCTGGAATAAATAGTCCTGGGTTTACGAACTTTC
TTTGGTTTACCATTCACCATCCTCACCTCTGGCTCCGCCACTTCTTTCTCTGGCTGGCTGGTGGCACTCG
GGACGCGGTTGTAGGCGCCGCCGTACTGGTGGTAGGGGTGGTAGCCGTAGTCGGCATAAGCCTTGGCCGG
GTAGCCGGCTGCGGAGCCGTTCACGCCGTGGTACTGGTACTGGTAGGGGTTGAGCGCTTTGCCATAAGAA
GCAGAGGTAGGAGAGCAGTAGCCGTGCGGGGCGGCCCCCGCGGGACTGTAGTAGTCAGAATCGGTGGCCG
AGGACTCGGG
