[The description below was written by a language model from this plasmid's Addgene catalogue record.]
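Description:
Dlx5 is a small cloning and in vitro transcription plasmid built on pBluescript KS, a roughly 3 kb high-copy phagemid that is propagated in standard E. coli cloning strains under ampicillin selection. Although the repository lists it as a bacterial expression vector, the recorded details point to its use as a riboprobe template rather than for protein production. No feature table accompanies the entry, so individual backbone elements such as the origin of replication or f1 origin are not itemised, though these are standard parts of pBluescript vectors.

The insert is an approximately 900 bp fragment of mouse Dlx5, a distal-less-related homeobox transcription factor gene, cloned between the HindIII site at the 5′ end and the XbaI site at the 3′ end, with both sites preserved. The record does not state exactly which portion of the cDNA the fragment covers. The insert sits between the opposing T3 and T7 phage RNA polymerase promoters that flank the pBluescript polylinker, which allows either strand to be transcribed in vitro. According to the depositor's notes, linearising the plasmid on the 5′ side of the insert (HindIII, SalI or XhoI) and transcribing with T7 polymerase gives the antisense probe, whereas linearising on the 3′ side (XbaI, NotI or SacI) and transcribing with T3 polymerase gives the sense control.

The construct is therefore suited to producing labelled RNA probes for detecting Dlx5 transcripts, for example by in situ hybridisation. This fits the associated study of cross-regulation among Dlx genes in the embryonic forebrain.
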