Addgene plasmid #15538: Dlx5
Depositing lab: John Rubenstein. Depositing organization: University of California, San Francisco (UCSF). Publication: A highly conserved enhancer in the Dlx5/Dlx6 intergenic region is the site of cross-regulatory interactions between Dlx genes in the embryonic forebrain. Zerucha T, Stuhmer T, Hatch G, Park BK, Long Q, Yu G, Gambarotta A, Schultz JR, Rubenstein JL, Ekker M. J Neurosci. 2000 Jan 15. 20(2):709-21. PubMed 10632600.
Backbone
  Vector backbone: pBluescript KS
  Backbone size w/o insert (bp): 3000
  Vector type: Bacterial Expression
Growth in bacteria
  Bacterial resistance: Ampicillin, 100 μg/mL
  Growth temperature: 37°C
  Growth strain: DH5alpha
  Copy number: High Copy
Gene/Insert
  Gene/Insert name: Dlx5
  Species: M. musculus (mouse)
  Insert size (bp): 900
  GenBank ID: AAB94580.1
  Entrez Gene: Dlx5
  Cloning method: Restriction Enzyme; 5′ cloning site HindIII (not destroyed); 3′ cloning site XbaI (not destroyed)
  Sequencing primers: 5′ T3; 3′ T7
Terms and licenses: Academic/Nonprofit Terms; Industry Terms: Not Available to Industry
Depositor comments: To make antisense probe, cut with HindIII, SalI or XhoI and transcribe with T7 RNA polymerase. To make sense probe, cut with XbaI, NotI or SacI and transcribe with T3 RNA polymerase.
How to cite: Dlx5 was a gift from John Rubenstein (Addgene plasmid # 15538 ; http://n2t.net/addgene:15538 ; RRID:Addgene_15538)
